>Addgene plasmid #162821 | pAS1_4x7SKPylT_EF1_Ub-*CoV2_ORF3b_alt | addgene full sequence | sequence record 318628 | Addgene NGS Result
TATTGTCTCATGAGCGGATACATATTTGAATGTATTTAGAAAAATAAACAAATAGGGGTTCCGCGCACAT
TTCCCCGAAAAGTGCCACCTAAATTGTAAGCGTTAATATTTTGTTAAAATTCGCGTTAAATTTTTGTTAA
ATCAGCTCATTTTTTAACCAATAGGCCGAAATCGGCAAAATCCCTTATAAATCAAAAGAATAGACCGAGA
TAGGGT
[37 nt withheld, positions 217-253]
AAAGAACGTGGACTCCAACGTCAAAGG
[49 nt withheld, positions 281-329]
T
[91 nt withheld, positions 331-421]
G
[124 nt withheld, positions 423-546]
CCCATTCGCCATTCAGGCTGCGCAACTGTTGGGAAGGGCGATCGGTGCGGGCCTCTTCGCTATTACGCCA
GCTGGCGAAAGGGGGATGTGCTGCAAGGCGATTAAGTTGGGTAACGCCAGGGTTTTCCCAGTCACGACGT
TGTAAAACGACGGCCAGTGAGCGCGCCTCGTTCATTCACGTTTTTGAACCCGTGGAGGACGGGCAGACTC
GCGGTGCAAATGTGTTTTACAGCGTGATGGAGCAGATGAAGATGCTCGACACGCTGCAGAACACGCAGCT
AGATTAACCCTAGAAAGATAATCATATTGTGACGTACGTTAAAGATAATCATGTGTAAAATTGACGCATG
TGTTTTATCGGTCTGTATATCGAGGTTTATTTATTAATTTGAATAGATATTAAGTTTTATTATATTTACA
CTTACATACTAATAATAAATTCAACAAACAATTTATTTATGTTTATTTATTTATTAAAAAAAACAAAAAC
TCAAAATTTCTTCTATAAAGTAACAAAACTTTTATGAGGGACAGCCCCCCCCCAAAGCCCCCAGGGATGT
AATTACGTCCCTCCCCCGCTAGGGGGCAGCAGCGAGCCGCCCGGGGCTCCGCTCCGGTCCGGCGCTCCCC
CCGCATCCCCGAGCCGGCAGCGTGCGGGGACAGCCCGGGCACGGGGAAGGTGGCACGGGATCGCTTTCCT
CTGAACGCTTCTCGCTGCTCTTTGAGCCTGCAGACACCTGGGGGGATACGGGGAAAAGGCCTCCACGGCC
AACTAGTGAAAAACCGCACTTGTCCGGAAACCCCGGGAATCTAACCCGGCTGAACGGATTTAGAGTCCGT
TCGATCTACATGATCAGGTTTCCGAGGTACCCAGGCGGCGCACAAGCTATATAAACCTGAAGGAAATCTC
AACTTTACACTTAGGTCAAGTTACTTATCGTACTAGAGCTTCAGCAGGAAATTTAACTAAAATCTAATTT
AACCAGCATAGCAAATATCATTTATTCCCAAAATGCTAAAGTTTGAGATAAACGGACTTGATTTCCGGCT
GTTTTGACACTATCCAGAATGCCTTGCAGATGGGTGGGGCATGCTAAATACTGCAGGAAAAACCGCACTT
GTCCGGAAACCCCGGGAATCTAACCCGGCTGAACGGATTTAGAGTCCGTTCGATCTACATGATCAGGTTT
CCGAGGTACCCAGGCGGCGCACAAGCTATATAAACCTGAAGGAAATCTCAACTTTACACTTAGGTCAAGT
TACTTATCGTACTAGAGCTTCAGCAGGAAATTTAACTAAAATCTAATTTAACCAGCATAGCAAATATCAT
TTATTCCCAAAATGCTAAAGTTTGAGATAAACGGACTTGATTTCCGGCTGTTTTGACACTATCCAGAATG
CCTTGCAGATGGGTGGGGCATGCTAAATACTGCAGGAAAAACCGCACTTGTCCGGAAACCCCGGGAATCT
AACCCGGCTGAACGGATTTAGAGTCCGTTCGATCTACATGATCAGGTTTCCGAGGTACCCAGGCGGCGCA
CAAGCTATATAAACCTGAAGGAAATCTCAACTTTACACTTAGGTCAAGTTACTTATCGTACTAGAGCTTC
AGCAGGAAATTTAACTAAAATCTAATTTAACCAGCATAGCAAATATCATTTATTCCCAAAATGCTAAAGT
TTGAGATAAACGGACTTGATTTCCGGCTGTTTTGACACTATCCAGAATGCCTTGCAGATGGGTGGGGCAT
GCTAAATACTGCAGGAAAAACCGCACTTGTCCGGAAACCCCGGGAATCTAACCCGGCTGAACGGATTTAG
AGTCCGTTCGATCTACATGATCAGGTTTCCGAGGTACCCAGGCGGCGCACAAGCTATATAAACCTGAAGG
AAATCTCAACTTTACACTTAGGTCAAGTTACTTATCGTACTAGAGCTTCAGCAGGAAATTTAACTAAAAT
CTAATTTAACCAGCATAGCAAATATCATTTATTCCCAAAATGCTAAAGTTTGAGATAAACGGACTTGATT
TCCGGCTGTTTTGACACTATCCAGAATGCCTTGCAGATGGGTGGGGCATGCTAAATACTGCAGAACTAGT
GCTCTAGAAAGGATCTGCGATCGCTCCGGTGCCCGTCAGTGGGCAGAGCGCACATCGCCCACAGTCCCCG
AGAAGTTGGGGGGAGGGGTCGGCAATTGAACGGGTGCCTAGAGAAGGTGGCGCGGGGTAAACTGGGAAAG
TGATGTCGTGTACTGGCTCCGCCTTTTTCCCGAGGGTGGGGGAGAACCGTATATAAGTGCAGTAGTCGCC
GTGAACGTTCTTTTTCGCAACGGGTTTGCCGCCAGAACACAGCTGAAGCTTCGAGGGGCTCGCATCTCTC
CTTCACGCGCCCGCCGCCCTACCTGAGGCCGCCATCCACGCCGGTTGAGTCGCGTTCTGCCGCCTCCCGC
CTGTGGTGCCTCCTGAACTGCGTCCGCCGTCTAGGTAAGTTTAAAGCTCAGGTCGAGACCGGGCCTTTGT
CCGGCGCTCCCTTGGAGCCTACCTAGACTCAGCCGGCTCTCCACGCTTTGCCTGACCCTGCTTGCTCAAC
TCTACGTCTTTGTTTCGTTTTCTGTTCTGCGCCGTTACAGATCCAAGCTGTGACCGGCGCCTACTCTAGA
GCTAGCGAATTATGCAGATCTTCGTGAAGACTCTGACTGGTAAGACCATCACCCTCGAGGTTGAGCCCAG
TGACACCATCGAGAATGTCAAGGCAAAGATCCAAGATAAGGAAGGCATCCCTCCTGACCAGCAGAGGCTG
ATCTTTGCTGGAAAACAGCTGGAAGATGGGCGCACCCTGTCTGACTACAACATCCAGAAAGAGTCCACCC
TGCACCTGGTGCTCCGCTTAAGAGGGGGTTAGGCATACTGCTGGAGATGCACAAGCTGTTGTTTTAGTGA
GCGATTCCAGAATCACAACCCACAAAAAGAAATGGCGACCTCAACCTTGCAGGGATGCTCATTGTGCTTG
CAACTCGCGGTCGTTGTATGCAATAGCCTGCTTACCCCTTTCGCTCGATGCTGCTGGCCGTGACCGGCGA
CAATCAACCTCTGGATTACAAAATTTGTGAAAGATTGACTGGTATTCTTAACTATGTTGCTCCTTTTACG
CTATGTGGATACGCTGCTTTAATGCCTTTGTATCATGCGTTAACTAAACTTGTTTATTGCAGCTTATAAT
GGTTACAAATAAAGCAATAGCATCACAAATTTCACAAATAAAGCATTTTTTTCACTGCATTCTAGTTGTG
GTTTGTCCAAACTCATCAATGTATCTTATCATGTCTGGAATTGACTCAAATGATGTCAATTAGTCTATCA
GAAGCTCATCTGGTCTCCCTTCCGGGGGACAAGACATCCCTGTTTAATATTTAAACAGCAGTGTTCCCAA
ACTGGGTTCTTATATCCCTTGCTCTGGTCAACCAGGTTGCAGGGTTTCCTGTCCTCACAGGAACGAAGTC
CCTAAAGAAACAGTGGCAGCCAGGTTTAGCCCCGGAATTGACTGGATTCCTTTTTTAGGGCCCATTGGTA
TGGCTTTTTCCCCGTATCCCCCCAGGTGTCTGCAGGCTCAAAGAGCAGCGAGAAGCGTTCAGAGGAAAGC
GATCCCGTGCCACCTTCCCCGTGCCCGGGCTGTCCCCGCACGCTGCCGGCTCGGGGATGCGGGGGGAGCG
CCGGACCGGAGCGGAGCCCCGGGCGGCTCGCTGCTGCCCCCTAGCGGGGGAGGGACGTAATTACATCCCT
GGGGGCTTTGGGGGGGGGCTGTCCCTGATATCTATAACAAGAAAATATATATATAATAAGTTATCACGTA
AGTAGAACATGAAATAACAATATAATTATCGTATGAGTTAAATCTTAAAAGTCACGTAAAAGATAATCAT
GCGTCATTTTGACTCACGCGGTCGTTATAGTTCAAAATCAGTGACACTTACCGCATTGACAAGCACGCCT
CACGGGAGCTCCAAGCGGCGACTGAGATGTCCTAAATGCACAGCGACGGATTCGCGCTATTTAGAAAGAG
AGAGCAATATTTCAAGAATGCATGCGTCAATTTTACGCAGACTATCTTTCTAGGGTTAATCTAGCTGCAT
CAGGATCATATCGTCGGGTCTTTTTTCCGGCTCAGTCATCGCCCAAGCTGGCGCTATCTGGGCATCGGGG
AGGAAGAAGCCCGTGCCTTTTCCCGCGAGGTTGAAGCGGCATGGAAAGAGTTTGCCGAGGATGACTGCTG
CTGCATTGACGTTGAGCGAAAACGCACGTTTACCATGATGATTCGGGAAGGTGTGGCCATGCACGCCTTT
AACGGTGAACTGTTCGTTCAGGCCACCTGGGATACCAGTTCGTCGCGGCTTTTCCGGACACAGTTCCGGA
TGGTCAGCCCGAAGCGCATCAGCAACCCGAACAATACCGGCGACAGCCGGAACTGCCGTGCCGGTGTGCA
GATTAATGACAGCGGTGCGGCGCTGGGATATTACGTCAGCGAGGACGGGTATCCTGGCTGGATGCCGCAG
AAATGGACATGGATACCCCGTGAGTTACCCGGCGGGCGCGCTTGGCGTAATCATGGTCATAGCTGTTTCC
TGTGTGAAATTGTTATCCGCTCACAATTCCACACAACATACGAGCCGGAAGCATAAAGTGTAAAGCCTGG
GGTGCCTAATGAGTGAGCTAACTCACATTAATTGCGTTGCGCTCACTGCCCGCTTTCCAGTCGGGAAACC
TGTCGTGCCAGCTGCATTAATGAATCGGCCAACGCGCGGGGAGAGGCGGTTTGCGTATTGGGCGCTCTTC
CGCTTCCTCGCTCACTGACTCGCTGCGCTCGGTCGTTCGGCTGCGGCGAGCGGTATCAGCTCACTCAAAG
GCGGTAATACGGTTATCCACAGAATCAGGGGATAACGCAGGAAAGAACATGTGAGCAAAAGGCCAGCAAA
AGGCCAGGAACCGTAAAAAGGCCGCGTTGCTGGCGTTTTTCCATAGGCTCCGCCCCCCTGACGAGCATCA
CAAAAATCGACGCTCAAGTCAGAGGTGGCGAAACCCGACAGGACTATAAAGATACCAGGCGTTTCCCCCT
GGAAGCTCCCTCGTGCGCTCTCCTGTTCCGACCCTGCCGCTTACCGGATACCTGTCCGCCTTTCTCCCTT
CGGGAAGCGTGGCGCTTTCTCATAGCTCACGCTGTAGGTATCTCAGTTCGGTGTAGGTCGTTCGCTCCAA
GCTGGGCTGTGTGCACGAACCCCCCGTTCAGCCCGACCGCTGCGCCTTATCCGGTAACTATCGTCTTGAG
TCCAACCCGGTAAGACACGACTTATCGCCACTGGCAGCAGCCACTGGTAACAGGATTAGCAGAGCGAGGT
ATGTAGGCGGTGCTACAGAGTTCTTGAAGTGGTGGCCTAACTACGGCTACACTAGAAGAACAGTATTTGG
TATCTGCGCTCTGCTGAAGCCAGTTACCTTCGGAAAAAGAGTTGGTAGCTCTTGATCCGGCAAACAAACC
ACCGCTGGTAGCGGTGGTTTTTTTGTTTGCAAGCAGCAGATTACGCGCAGAAAAAAAGGATCTCAAGAAG
ATCCTTTGATCTTTTCTACGGGGTCTGACGCTCAGTGGAACGAAAACTCACGTTAAGGGATTTTGGTCAT
GAGATTATCAAAAAGGATCTTCACCTAGATCCTTTTAAATTAAAAATGAAGTTTTAAATCAATCTAAAGT
ATATATGAGTAAACTTGGTCTGACAGTTACCAATGCTTAATCAGTGAGGCACCTATCTCAGCGATCTGTC
TATTTCGTTCATCCATAGTTGCCTGACTCCCCGTCGTGTAGATAACTACGATACGGGAGGGCTTACCATC
TGGCCCCAGTGCTGCAATGATACCGCGAGACCCACGCTCACCGGCTCCAGATTTATCAGCAATAAACCAG
CCAGCCGGAAGGGCCGAGCGCAGAAGTGGTCCTGCAACTTTATCCGCCTCCATCCAGTCTATTAATTGTT
GCCGGGAAGCTAGAGTAAGTAGTTCGCCAGTTAATAGTTTGCGCAACGTTGTTGCCATTGCTACAGGCAT
CGTGGTGTCACGCTCGTCGTTTGGTATGGCTTCATTCAGCTCCGGTTCCCAACGATCAAGGCGAGTTACA
TGATCCCCCATGTTGTGCAAAAAAGCGGTTAGCTCCTTCGGTCCTCCGATCGTTGTCAGAAGTAAGTTGG
CCGCAGTGTTATCACTCATGGTTATGGCAGCACTGCATAATTCTCTTACTGTCATGCCATCCGTAAGATG
CTTTTCTGTGACTGGTGAGTACTCAACCAAGTCATTCTGAGAATAGTGTATGCGGCGACCGAGTTGCTCT
TGCCCGGCGTCAATACGGGATAATACCGCGCCACATAGCAGAACTTTAAAAGTGCTCATCATTGGAAAAC
GTTCTTCGGGGCGAAAACTCTCAAGGATCTTACCGCTGTTGAGATCCAGTTCGATGTAACCCACTCGTGC
ACCCAACTGATCTTCAGCATCTTTTACTTTCACCAGCGTTTCTGGGTGAGCAAAAACAGGAAGGCAAAAT
GCCGCAAAAAAGGGAATAAGGGCGACACGGAAATGTTGAATACTCATACTCTTCCTTTTTCAATATTATT
GAAGCATTTATCAGGGT
Features (pLannotate 1.2.2; 22 found; start..end, strand, type, name):
    118..546     -  rep_origin     f1 ori (sequence partly withheld): f1 bacteriophage origin of replication; arrow indicates direction of (+) strand synthesis
    551..706     -  CDS            lacZα (fragment): LacZα fragment of β-galactosidase; lacZ fragment
    708..827     +  CDS            B (fragment): PORTL_LAMBD - Experimental evidence at protein level: Swiss-Prot protein existence level 1. Forms the portal vertex of the capsid (PubMed:6228056, PubMed:6232391). This portal plays critical roles in head assembly, genome packaging, neck/tail attachment, and genome ejection (Probable). The portal protein multimerizes as a single ring-shaped homododecamer arranged around a central channel (PubMed:6232391). Binds to the terminase subunits to form the packaging machine (PubMed:7799432). From Escherichia phage lambda (Bacteriophage lambda).
   1340..1408    -  ncRNA          tRNA: Accession: RF00005 - tRNA
   1669..1737    -  ncRNA          tRNA: Accession: RF00005 - tRNA
   1998..2066    -  ncRNA          tRNA: Accession: RF00005 - tRNA
   2327..2395    -  ncRNA          tRNA: Accession: RF00005 - tRNA
   2687..2898    +  promoter       EF-1α core promoter: core promoter for human elongation factor EF-1α
   2911..3179    +  LTR            5' LTR (truncated): truncated 5' long terminal repeat (LTR) from human T-cell leukemia virus (HTLV) type 1
   3218..3445    +  CDS            UBIQ_CERCA: Experimental evidence at protein level: Swiss-Prot protein existence level 1. Ubiquitin exists either covalently attached to another protein, or free (unanchored). When covalently bound, it is conjugated to target proteins via an isopeptide bond either as a monomer (monoubiquitin), a polymer linked via different Lys residues of the ubiquitin (polyubiquitin chains) or a linear polymer linked via the initiator Met of the ubiquitin (linear polyubiquitin chains). Polyubiquitin chains, when attached to a target protein, have different functions depending on the Lys residue of the ubiquitin that is
   3449..3616    +  CDS            ORF3D_SARS2: Protein predicted: Swiss-Prot protein existence level 4. May play a role in host modulation. From Severe acute respiratory syndrome coronavirus 2 (2019-nCoV) (SARS-CoV-2).
   3628..3734    +  misc_feature   WPRE (fragment): woodchuck hepatitis virus posttranscriptional regulatory element
   3743..3864    +  polyA_signal   SV40 poly(A) signal: SV40 polyadenylation signal
   3882..3974    +  ncRNA          G-CSF SLDE: Accession: RF00183 - G-CSF factor stem-loop destabilising element (SLDE)
   4671..5138    +  CDS            B (fragment): PORTL_LAMBD - Experimental evidence at protein level: Swiss-Prot protein existence level 1. Forms the portal vertex of the capsid (PubMed:6228056, PubMed:6232391). This portal plays critical roles in head assembly, genome packaging, neck/tail attachment, and genome ejection (Probable). The portal protein multimerizes as a single ring-shaped homododecamer arranged around a central channel (PubMed:6232391). Binds to the terminase subunits to form the packaging machine (PubMed:7799432). From Escherichia phage lambda (Bacteriophage lambda).
   5176..5192    -  protein_bind   lac operator: The lac repressor binds to the lac operator to inhibit transcription in E. coli. This inhibition can be relieved by adding lactose or isopropyl-β-D-thiogalactopyranoside (IPTG). lac repressor encoded by lacI
   5200..5230    -  promoter       lac promoter: promoter for the E. coli lac operon
   5245..5266    -  protein_bind   CAP binding site: CAP binding activates transcription in the presence of cAMP. E. coli catabolite activator protein
   5279..5371    -  CDS            lacI (fragment): lac repressor; lacI; The lac repressor binds to the lac operator to inhibit transcription in E. coli. This inhibition can be relieved by adding lactose or isopropyl-β-D-thiogalactopyranoside (IPTG).
   5554..6142    -  rep_origin     ori: high-copy-number ColE1/pMB1/pBR322/pUC origin of replication
   6313..7173    -  CDS            AmpR: β-lactamase; bla; confers resistance to ampicillin, carbenicillin, and related antibiotics
   7174..65      -  promoter       AmpR promoter (across the origin): bla
