[The description below was written by a language model from this plasmid's Addgene catalogue record and pLannotate feature annotations shown in this document.]
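Description:
pAS1_4x7SKPylT_EF1_Ub-*CoV2_ORF3b_alt is a 7.2 kb mammalian expression plasmid on the pAS backbone, catalogued as a PiggyBac-type vector, although the automated feature table does not explicitly annotate transposon terminal repeats. It is propagated in E. coli through a high-copy ColE1/pUC origin with ampicillin selection (AmpR and its bla promoter). It also retains an f1 origin and remnants of a lacZα/lac promoter cloning region. Short matches to the phage lambda portal protein flanking the cargo are probably annotation artefacts rather than functional parts.

The payload has two modules that together support amber suppression. The first comprises four tandem tRNA genes on the reverse strand, which the plasmid name indicates are pyrrolysyl tRNA (PylT) copies driven by 7SK Pol III promoters; these supply the suppressor tRNA that decodes UAG. The second is an EF-1α core promoter coupled to an HTLV-1 truncated 5' LTR segment. It drives a ubiquitin coding sequence fused in frame to the alternative SARS-CoV-2 ORF3b microprotein (annotated as ORF3d), in which the initiator methionine codon is replaced by an amber codon. A WPRE fragment and SV40 polyadenylation signal follow.

In this STELLA design, translation starts on ubiquitin, a noncanonical amino acid is incorporated at the amber position, and endogenous deubiquitinases would be expected to cleave ubiquitin to leave the microprotein with a single labelable N-terminal residue. No pyrrolysyl-tRNA synthetase is annotated, so it presumably must be supplied separately. The associated publication concerns minimal terminal labels for fluorescent live-cell imaging of microproteins.
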