Addgene plasmid #162821: pAS1_4x7SKPylT_EF1_Ub-*CoV2_ORF3b_alt
Purpose: STELLA plasmid for amber suppression of N-terminally labelled CoV2_ORF3b_alt
Depositing lab: Simon Elsaesser. Depositing organization: Karolinska Institutet. Publication: Universal Single-Residue Terminal Labels for Fluorescent Live Cell Imaging of Microproteins. Lafranchi L, Schlesinger D, Kimler KJ, Elsasser SJ. J Am Chem Soc. 2020 Nov 25;142(47):20080-20087. doi: 10.1021/jacs.0c09574. Epub 2020 Nov 11. PubMed 33175524.
Backbone
  Vector backbone: pAS
  Vector type: Mammalian Expression ; PiggyBac
Growth in bacteria
  Bacterial resistance: Ampicillin, 100 μg/mL
  Growth temperature: 37°C
  Growth strain: NEB Stable
  Copy number: High Copy
Gene/Insert
  Gene/Insert name: Ub-(N-TAG)CoV2_ORF3b_alt
  Species: SARS-CoV-2
  Mutation: CoV2_ORF3b_alt(Met1,Amber)
  Promoter: EF1alpha
  Cloning method: Restriction Enzyme; 5′ cloning site Unknown (unknown if destroyed)
Terms and licenses: Academic/Nonprofit Terms; Industry Terms: Not Available to Industry
Depositor comments: Alternative ORF3b as described in Hachim et. al., 2020, (doi:10.1038/s41590-020-0773-7) - Protein sequence: (TAG)AYCWRCTSCCFSERFQNHNPQKEMATSTLQGCSLCLQLAVVVCNSLLTPFARCCWP
How to cite: pAS1_4x7SKPylT_EF1_Ub-*CoV2_ORF3b_alt was a gift from Simon Elsaesser (Addgene plasmid # 162821 ; http://n2t.net/addgene:162821 ; RRID:Addgene_162821)
